Addgene plasmid #80198: non-targeting control gRNA (BRDN0001146145)
Purpose: 3rd generation lentiviral gRNA plasmid, non-targeting control gRNA
Depositing lab: John Doench & David Root. Depositing organization: Broad Institute. Publication: Optimized sgRNA design to maximize activity and minimize off-target effects of CRISPR-Cas9. Doench JG, Fusi N, Sullender M, Hegde M, Vaimberg EW, Donovan KF, Smith I, Tothova Z, Wilen C, Orchard R, Virgin HW, Listgarten J, Root DE. Nat Biotechnol. 2016 Jan 18. doi: 10.1038/nbt.3437. PubMed 26780180.
Backbone
  Vector backbone: lentiGuide-Puro
  Backbone manufacturer: Zhang Lab (Addgene plasmid # 52963)
  Vector type: Mammalian Expression, Lentiviral, CRISPR
  Selectable markers: Puromycin
Growth in bacteria
  Bacterial resistance: Ampicillin, 100 μg/mL
  Growth temperature: 37°C
  Growth strain: DH5alpha
  Copy number: High Copy
Gene/Insert
  Gene/Insert name: Non-targeting control gRNA
  gRNA/shRNA sequence: ATCAGGCCTTGTCCGTGATT
  Species: H. sapiens (human)
  Promoter: hU6
  Cloning method: Unknown
  Sequencing primers: 5′ U6-F; 3′ pS2-R
Terms and licenses: Academic/Nonprofit Terms; Industry Terms: Not Available to Industry
How to cite: non-targeting control gRNA (BRDN0001146145) was a gift from John Doench & David Root (Addgene plasmid # 80198 ; http://n2t.net/addgene:80198 ; RRID:Addgene_80198)
