[The description below was written by a language model from this plasmid's Addgene catalogue record and pLannotate feature annotations shown in this document.]
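Description:
Non-targeting control gRNA (BRDN0001146145) is a third-generation lentiviral guide RNA plasmid built on the lentiGuide-Puro backbone, about 8.3 kb in the depositor's full sequence. It is maintained in E. coli as a high-copy plasmid through a ColE1/pUC-type origin and selected with ampicillin via the β-lactamase gene. An f1 origin, remnants of the lac region, and T7 and T3 promoters are carried over from the parental cloning vector. An SV40 poly(A) signal and an SV40 origin lie just downstream of the 3' LTR.

The transfer cassette is framed by an RSV promoter fused to a truncated HIV-1 5' LTR, which makes genomic RNA production in packaging cells independent of Tat, and by a self-inactivating ΔU3 3' LTR. Between the LTRs sit the Ψ packaging signal with a gag fragment, the Rev response element for Rev-dependent nuclear export, and a cPPT/CTS that aids nuclear import of the provirus. The payload consists of two expression units. A human U6 Pol III promoter drives a 20-nt spacer joined to the Streptococcus pyogenes Cas9 guide scaffold. An EF-1α core promoter with its intron A then drives puromycin N-acetyltransferase, followed by a WPRE that enhances transcript expression.

No Cas9 coding sequence is annotated in the plasmid, so the nuclease must be provided separately, for example by cells that already express it. The guide is described as non-targeting with respect to human, so the construct serves as a negative control alongside gene-targeting guides in CRISPR-Cas9 knockout experiments, with transduced mammalian cells selected by puromycin. The cloning method is not recorded.
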