Features (pLannotate 1.2.2; 29 found; start..end, strand, type, name):
     14..80      +  CDS            small t antigen (fragment): SV40 (simian virus 40) small t antigen
    106..317     +  promoter       EF-1α core promoter: core promoter for human elongation factor EF-1α
    318..1256    +  intron         EF-1α intron A: intron upstream of the start codon of human EF-1α
   1278..1877    +  CDS            PuroR (fragment): puromycin N-acetyltransferase; pac from Streptomyces; confers resistance to puromycin
   1893..2481    +  misc_feature   WPRE: woodchuck hepatitis virus posttranscriptional regulatory element
   2532..2551    +  misc_feature   cPPT/CTS (fragment): central polypurine tract and central termination sequence of HIV-1
   2553..2786    +  LTR            3' LTR (ΔU3): self-inactivating 3' long terminal repeat (LTR) from HIV-1
   2864..2985    +  polyA_signal   SV40 poly(A) signal: SV40 polyadenylation signal
   3025..3160    +  rep_origin     SV40 ori: SV40 origin of replication
   3181..3199    -  promoter       T7 promoter: promoter for bacteriophage T7 RNA polymerase
   3207..3362    +  CDS            lacZα (fragment): LacZα fragment of β-galactosidase; lacZ fragment
   3367..3795    +  rep_origin     f1 ori (sequence partly withheld): f1 bacteriophage origin of replication; arrow indicates direction of (+) strand synthesis
   3848..3952    +  promoter       AmpR promoter: bla
   3953..4813    +  CDS            AmpR: β-lactamase; bla; confers resistance to ampicillin, carbenicillin, and related antibiotics
   4984..5572    +  rep_origin     ori: high-copy-number ColE1/pMB1/pBR322/pUC origin of replication
   5755..5847    +  CDS            lacI (fragment): lac repressor; lacI; The lac repressor binds to the lac operator to inhibit transcription in E. coli. This inhibition can be relieved by adding lactose or isopropyl-β-D-thiogalactopyranoside (IPTG).
   5860..5881    +  protein_bind   CAP binding site: CAP binding activates transcription in the presence of cAMP. E. coli catabolite activator protein
   5896..5926    +  promoter       lac promoter: promoter for the E. coli lac operon
   5934..5950    +  protein_bind   lac operator: The lac repressor binds to the lac operator to inhibit transcription in E. coli. This inhibition can be relieved by adding lactose or isopropyl-β-D-thiogalactopyranoside (IPTG). lac repressor encoded by lacI
   5995..6013    +  promoter       T3 promoter: promoter for bacteriophage T3 RNA polymerase
   6041..6267    +  promoter       RSV promoter: Rous sarcoma virus enhancer/promoter
   6268..6448    +  LTR            5' LTR (truncated): truncated 5' long terminal repeat (LTR) from HIV-1
   6495..6620    +  misc_feature   HIV-1 Ψ: packaging signal of human immunodeficiency virus type 1
   6604..6967    +  CDS            HIV-1 gag (fragment): gag protein from human immunodeficiency virus 1; gag
   7113..7346    +  misc_feature   RRE: The Rev response element (RRE) of HIV-1 allows for Rev-dependent mRNA export from the nucleus to the cytoplasm.
   7723..7749    +  CDS            Rev (fragment): human immunodeficiency virus 1 (HIV-1) Rev protein; rev; enhances nuclear export of unspliced and incompletely spliced viral mRNAs
   7753..7993    +  promoter       U6 promoter: RNA polymerase III promoter for human U6 snRNA
   8023..8098    +  misc_RNA       gRNA scaffold: guide RNA scaffold for the Streptococcus pyogenes CRISPR/Cas9 system
   8154..8271    +  misc_feature   cPPT/CTS: central polypurine tract and central termination sequence of HIV-1
>Addgene plasmid #80198 | non-targeting control gRNA (BRDN0001146145) | depositor full sequence | sequence record 150874 | Full Sequence
CCCGGGTGCAAAGATGGATAAAGTTTTAAACAGAGAGGAATCTTTGCAGCTAATGGACCTTCTAGGTCTT
GAAAGGAGTGGGAATTGGCTCCGGTGCCCGTCAGTGGGCAGAGCGCACATCGCCCACAGTCCCCGAGAAG
TTGGGGGGAGGGGTCGGCAATTGATCCGGTGCCTAGAGAAGGTGGCGCGGGGTAAACTGGGAAAGTGATG
TCGTGTACTGGCTCCGCCTTTTTCCCGAGGGTGGGGGAGAACCGTATATAAGTGCAGTAGTCGCCGTGAA
CGTTCTTTTTCGCAACGGGTTTGCCGCCAGAACACAGGTAAGTGCCGTGTGTGGTTCCCGCGGGCCTGGC
CTCTTTACGGGTTATGGCCCTTGCGTGCCTTGAATTACTTCCACCTGGCTGCAGTACGTGATTCTTGATC
CCGAGCTTCGGGTTGGAAGTGGGTGGGAGAGTTCGAGGCCTTGCGCTTAAGGAGCCCCTTCGCCTCGTGC
TTGAGTTGAGGCCTGGCCTGGGCGCTGGGGCCGCCGCGTGCGAATCTGGTGGCACCTTCGCGCCTGTCTC
GCTGCTTTCGATAAGTCTCTAGCCATTTAAAATTTTTGATGACCTGCTGCGACGCTTTTTTTCTGGCAAG
ATAGTCTTGTAAATGCGGGCCAAGATCTGCACACTGGTATTTCGGTTTTTGGGGCCGCGGGCGGCGACGG
GGCCCGTGCGTCCCAGCGCACATGTTCGGCGAGGCGGGGCCTGCGAGCGCGGCCACCGAGAATCGGACGG
GGGTAGTCTCAAGCTGGCCGGCCTGCTCTGGTGCCTGGCCTCGCGCCGCCGTGTATCGCCCCGCCCTGGG
CGGCAAGGCTGGCCCGGTCGGCACCAGTTGCGTGAGCGGAAAGATGGCCGCTTCCCGGCCCTGCTGCAGG
GAGCTCAAAATGGAGGACGCGGCGCTCGGGAGAGCGGGCGGGTGAGTCACCCACACAAAGGAAAAGGGCC
TTTCCGTCCTCAGCCGTCGCTTCATGTGACTCCACGGAGTACCGGGCGCCGTCCAGGCACCTCGATTAGT
TCTCGAGCTTTTGGAGTACGTCGTCTTTAGGTTGGGGGGAGGGGTTTTATGCGATGGAGTTTCCCCACAC
TGAGTGGGTGGAGACTGAAGTTAGGCCAGCTTGGCACTTGATGTAATTCTCCTTGGAATTTGCCCTTTTT
GAGTTTGGATCTTGGTTCATTCTCAAGCCTCAGACAGTGGTTCAAAGTTTTTTTCTTCCATTTCAGGTGT
CGTGACGTACGGCCACCATGACCGAGTACAAGCCCACGGTGCGCCTCGCCACCCGCGACGACGTCCCCAG
GGCCGTACGCACCCTCGCCGCCGCGTTCGCCGACTACCCCGCCACGCGCCACACCGTCGATCCGGACCGC
CACATCGAGCGGGTCACCGAGCTGCAAGAACTCTTCCTCACGCGCGTCGGGCTCGACATCGGCAAGGTGT
GGGTCGCGGACGACGGCGCCGCCGTGGCGGTCTGGACCACGCCGGAGAGCGTCGAAGCGGGGGCGGTGTT
CGCCGAGATCGGCCCGCGCATGGCCGAGTTGAGCGGTTCCCGGCTGGCCGCGCAGCAACAGATGGAAGGC
CTCCTGGCGCCGCACCGGCCCAAGGAGCCCGCGTGGTTCCTGGCCACCGTCGGAGTCTCGCCCGACCACC
AGGGCAAGGGTCTGGGCAGCGCCGTCGTGCTCCCCGGAGTGGAGGCGGCCGAGCGCGCCGGGGTGCCCGC
CTTCCTGGAGACCTCCGCGCCCCGCAACCTCCCCTTCTACGAGCGGCTCGGCTTCACCGTCACCGCCGAC
GTCGAGGTGCCCGAAGGACCGCGCACCTGGTGCATGACCCGCAAGCCCGGTGCCTGAACGCGTTAAGTCG
ACAATCAACCTCTGGATTACAAAATTTGTGAAAGATTGACTGGTATTCTTAACTATGTTGCTCCTTTTAC
GCTATGTGGATACGCTGCTTTAATGCCTTTGTATCATGCTATTGCTTCCCGTATGGCTTTCATTTTCTCC
TCCTTGTATAAATCCTGGTTGCTGTCTCTTTATGAGGAGTTGTGGCCCGTTGTCAGGCAACGTGGCGTGG
TGTGCACTGTGTTTGCTGACGCAACCCCCACTGGTTGGGGCATTGCCACCACCTGTCAGCTCCTTTCCGG
GACTTTCGCTTTCCCCCTCCCTATTGCCACGGCGGAACTCATCGCCGCCTGCCTTGCCCGCTGCTGGACA
GGGGCTCGGCTGTTGGGCACTGACAATTCCGTGGTGTTGTCGGGGAAATCATCGTCCTTTCCTTGGCTGC
TCGCCTGTGTTGCCACCTGGATTCTGCGCGGGACGTCCTTCTGCTACGTCCCTTCGGCCCTCAATCCAGC
GGACCTTCCTTCCCGCGGCCTGCTGCCGGCTCTGCGGCCTCTTCCGCGTCTTCGCCTTCGCCCTCAGACG
AGTCGGATCTCCCTTTGGGCCGCCTCCCCGCGTCGACTTTAAGACCAATGACTTACAAGGCAGCTGTAGA
TCTTAGCCACTTTTTAAAAGAAAAGGGGGGACTGGAAGGGCTAATTCACTCCCAACGAAGACAAGATCTG
CTTTTTGCTTGTACTGGGTCTCTCTGGTTAGACCAGATCTGAGCCTGGGAGCTCTCTGGCTAACTAGGGA
ACCCACTGCTTAAGCCTCAATAAAGCTTGCCTTGAGTGCTTCAAGTAGTGTGTGCCCGTCTGTTGTGTGA
CTCTGGTAACTAGAGATCCCTCAGACCCTTTTAGTCAGTGTGGAAAATCTCTAGCAGTACGTATAGTAGT
TCATGTCATCTTATTATTCAGTATTTATAACTTGCAAAGAAATGAATATCAGAGAGTGAGAGGAACTTGT
TTATTGCAGCTTATAATGGTTACAAATAAAGCAATAGCATCACAAATTTCACAAATAAAGCATTTTTTTC
ACTGCATTCTAGTTGTGGTTTGTCCAAACTCATCAATGTATCTTATCATGTCTGGCTCTAGCTATCCCGC
CCCTAACTCCGCCCATCCCGCCCCTAACTCCGCCCAGTTCCGCCCATTCTCCGCCCCATGGCTGACTAAT
TTTTTTTATTTATGCAGAGGCCGAGGCCGCCTCGGCCTCTGAGCTATTCCAGAAGTAGTGAGGAGGCTTT
TTTGGAGGCCTAGGGACGTACCCAATTCGCCCTATAGTGAGTCGTATTACGCGCGCTCACTGGCCGTCGT
TTTACAACGTCGTGACTGGGAAAACCCTGGCGTTACCCAACTTAATCGCCTTGCAGCACATCCCCCTTTC
GCCAGCTGGCGTAATAGCGAAGAGGCCCGCACCGATCGCCCTTCCCAACAGTTGCGCAGCCTGAATGGCG
AATGGG
[124 nt withheld, positions 3367-3490]
C
[91 nt withheld, positions 3492-3582]
A
[49 nt withheld, positions 3584-3632]
CCTTTGACGTTGGAGTCCACGTTCTTT
[37 nt withheld, positions 3660-3696]
ACCCTATCTCGGTCTATTCTTTTGATTTATAAGGGATTTTGCCGATTTCGGCCTATTGGTTAAAAAATGA
GCTGATTTAACAAAAATTTAACGCGAATTTTAACAAAATATTAACGCTTACAATTTAGGTGGCACTTTTC
GGGGAAATGTGCGCGGAACCCCTATTTGTTTATTTTTCTAAATACATTCAAATATGTATCCGCTCATGAG
ACAATAACCCTGATAAATGCTTCAATAATATTGAAAAAGGAAGAGTATGAGTATTCAACATTTCCGTGTC
GCCCTTATTCCCTTTTTTGCGGCATTTTGCCTTCCTGTTTTTGCTCACCCAGAAACGCTGGTGAAAGTAA
AAGATGCTGAAGATCAGTTGGGTGCACGAGTGGGTTACATCGAACTGGATCTCAACAGCGGTAAGATCCT
TGAGAGTTTTCGCCCCGAAGAACGTTTTCCAATGATGAGCACTTTTAAAGTTCTGCTATGTGGCGCGGTA
TTATCCCGTATTGACGCCGGGCAAGAGCAACTCGGTCGCCGCATACACTATTCTCAGAATGACTTGGTTG
AGTACTCACCAGTCACAGAAAAGCATCTTACGGATGGCATGACAGTAAGAGAATTATGCAGTGCTGCCAT
AACCATGAGTGATAACACTGCGGCCAACTTACTTCTGACAACGATCGGAGGACCGAAGGAGCTAACCGCT
TTTTTGCACAACATGGGGGATCATGTAACTCGCCTTGATCGTTGGGAACCGGAGCTGAATGAAGCCATAC
CAAACGACGAGCGTGACACCACGATGCCTGTAGCAATGGCAACAACGTTGCGCAAACTATTAACTGGCGA
ACTACTTACTCTAGCTTCCCGGCAACAATTAATAGACTGGATGGAGGCGGATAAAGTTGCAGGACCACTT
CTGCGCTCGGCCCTTCCGGCTGGCTGGTTTATTGCTGATAAATCTGGAGCCGGTGAGCGTGGGTCTCGCG
GTATCATTGCAGCACTGGGGCCAGATGGTAAGCCCTCCCGTATCGTAGTTATCTACACGACGGGGAGTCA
GGCAACTATGGATGAACGAAATAGACAGATCGCTGAGATAGGTGCCTCACTGATTAAGCATTGGTAACTG
TCAGACCAAGTTTACTCATATATACTTTAGATTGATTTAAAACTTCATTTTTAATTTAAAAGGATCTAGG
TGAAGATCCTTTTTGATAATCTCATGACCAAAATCCCTTAACGTGAGTTTTCGTTCCACTGAGCGTCAGA
CCCCGTAGAAAAGATCAAAGGATCTTCTTGAGATCCTTTTTTTCTGCGCGTAATCTGCTGCTTGCAAACA
AAAAAACCACCGCTACCAGCGGTGGTTTGTTTGCCGGATCAAGAGCTACCAACTCTTTTTCCGAAGGTAA
CTGGCTTCAGCAGAGCGCAGATACCAAATACTGTTCTTCTAGTGTAGCCGTAGTTAGGCCACCACTTCAA
GAACTCTGTAGCACCGCCTACATACCTCGCTCTGCTAATCCTGTTACCAGTGGCTGCTGCCAGTGGCGAT
AAGTCGTGTCTTACCGGGTTGGACTCAAGACGATAGTTACCGGATAAGGCGCAGCGGTCGGGCTGAACGG
GGGGTTCGTGCACACAGCCCAGCTTGGAGCGAACGACCTACACCGAACTGAGATACCTACAGCGTGAGCT
ATGAGAAAGCGCCACGCTTCCCGAAGGGAGAAAGGCGGACAGGTATCCGGTAAGCGGCAGGGTCGGAACA
GGAGAGCGCACGAGGGAGCTTCCAGGGGGAAACGCCTGGTATCTTTATAGTCCTGTCGGGTTTCGCCACC
TCTGACTTGAGCGTCGATTTTTGTGATGCTCGTCAGGGGGGCGGAGCCTATGGAAAAACGCCAGCAACGC
GGCCTTTTTACGGTTCCTGGCCTTTTGCTGGCCTTTTGCTCACATGTTCTTTCCTGCGTTATCCCCTGAT
TCTGTGGATAACCGTATTACCGCCTTTGAGTGAGCTGATACCGCTCGCCGCAGCCGAACGACCGAGCGCA
GCGAGTCAGTGAGCGAGGAAGCGGAAGAGCGCCCAATACGCAAACCGCCTCTCCCCGCGCGTTGGCCGAT
TCATTAATGCAGCTGGCACGACAGGTTTCCCGACTGGAAAGCGGGCAGTGAGCGCAACGCAATTAATGTG
AGTTAGCTCACTCATTAGGCACCCCAGGCTTTACACTTTATGCTTCCGGCTCGTATGTTGTGTGGAATTG
TGAGCGGATAACAATTTCACACAGGAAACAGCTATGACCATGATTACGCCAAGCGCGCAATTAACCCTCA
CTAAAGGGAACAAAAGCTGGAGCTGCAAGCTTAATGTAGTCTTATGCAATACTCTTGTAGTCTTGCAACA
TGGTAACGATGAGTTAGCAACATGCCTTACAAGGAGAGAAAAAGCACCGTGCATGCCGATTGGTGGAAGT
AAGGTGGTACGATCGTGCCTTATTAGGAAGGCAACAGACGGGTCTGACATGGATTGGACGAACCACTGAA
TTGCCGCATTGCAGAGATATTGTATTTAAGTGCCTAGCTCGATACATAAACGGGTCTCTCTGGTTAGACC
AGATCTGAGCCTGGGAGCTCTCTGGCTAACTAGGGAACCCACTGCTTAAGCCTCAATAAAGCTTGCCTTG
AGTGCTTCAAGTAGTGTGTGCCCGTCTGTTGTGTGACTCTGGTAACTAGAGATCCCTCAGACCCTTTTAG
TCAGTGTGGAAAATCTCTAGCAGTGGCGCCCGAACAGGGACTTGAAAGCGAAAGGGAAACCAGAGGAGCT
CTCTCGACGCAGGACTCGGCTTGCTGAAGCGCGCACGGCAAGAGGCGAGGGGCGGCGACTGGTGAGTACG
CCAAAAATTTTGACTAGCGGAGGCTAGAAGGAGAGAGATGGGTGCGAGAGCGTCAGTATTAAGCGGGGGA
GAATTAGATCGCGATGGGAAAAAATTCGGTTAAGGCCAGGGGGAAAGAAAAAATATAAATTAAAACATAT
AGTATGGGCAAGCAGGGAGCTAGAACGATTCGCAGTTAATCCTGGCCTGTTAGAAACATCAGAAGGCTGT
AGACAAATACTGGGACAGCTACAACCATCCCTTCAGACAGGATCAGAAGAACTTAGATCATTATATAATA
CAGTAGCAACCCTCTATTGTGTGCATCAAAGGATAGAGATAAAAGACACCAAGGAAGCTTTAGACAAGAT
AGAGGAAGAGCAAAACAAAAGTAAGACCACCGCACAGCAAGCGGCCGCTGATCTTCAGACCTGGAGGAGG
AGATATGAGGGACAATTGGAGAAGTGAATTATATAAATATAAAGTAGTAAAAATTGAACCATTAGGAGTA
GCACCCACCAAGGCAAAGAGAAGAGTGGTGCAGAGAGAAAAAAGAGCAGTGGGAATAGGAGCTTTGTTCC
TTGGGTTCTTGGGAGCAGCAGGAAGCACTATGGGCGCAGCGTCAATGACGCTGACGGTACAGGCCAGACA
ATTATTGTCTGGTATAGTGCAGCAGCAGAACAATTTGCTGAGGGCTATTGAGGCGCAACAGCATCTGTTG
CAACTCACAGTCTGGGGCATCAAGCAGCTCCAGGCAAGAATCCTGGCTGTGGAAAGATACCTAAAGGATC
AACAGCTCCTGGGGATTTGGGGTTGCTCTGGAAAACTCATTTGCACCACTGCTGTGCCTTGGAATGCTAG
TTGGAGTAATAAATCTCTGGAACAGATTTGGAATCACACGACCTGGATGGAGTGGGACAGAGAAATTAAC
AATTACACAAGCTTAATACACTCCTTAATTGAAGAATCGCAAAACCAGCAAGAAAAGAATGAACAAGAAT
TATTGGAATTAGATAAATGGGCAAGTTTGTGGAATTGGTTTAACATAACAAATTGGCTGTGGTATATAAA
ATTATTCATAATGATAGTAGGAGGCTTGGTAGGTTTAAGAATAGTTTTTGCTGTACTTTCTATAGTGAAT
AGAGTTAGGCAGGGATATTCACCATTATCGTTTCAGACCCACCTCCCAACCCCGAGGGGACCCAGAGAGG
GCCTATTTCCCATGATTCCTTCATATTTGCATATACGATACAAGGCTGTTAGAGAGATAATTAGAATTAA
TTTGACTGTAAACACAAAGATATTAGTACAAAATACGTGACGTAGAAAGTAATAATTTCTTGGGTAGTTT
GCAGTTTTAAAATTATGTTTTAAAATGGACTATCATATGCTTACCGTAACTTGAAAGTATTTCGATTTCT
TGGCTTTATATATCTTGTGGAAAGGACGAAACACCGATCAGGCCTTGTCCGTGATTGTTTTAGAGCTAGA
AATAGCAAGTTAAAATAAGGCTAGTCCGTTATCAACTTGAAAAAGTGGCACCGAGTCGGTGCTTTTTTAA
GCTTGGCGTAACTAGATCTTGAGACAAATGGCAGTATTCATCCACAATTTTAAAAGAAAAGGGGGGATTG
GGGGGTACAGTGCAGGGGAAAGAATAGTAGACATAATAGCAACAGACATACAAACTAAAGAATTACAAAA
ACAAATTACAAAAATTCAAAATTTTCGGGTTTATTACAGGGACAGCAGAGATCCACTTTGGCGCCGGCTC
GAGGGGG
