>Addgene plasmid #80198 | non-targeting control gRNA (BRDN0001146145) | depositor partial sequence | sequence record 150875 | Target Sequence
ATCAGGCCTTGTCCGTGATT
