>Addgene plasmid #80198 | non-targeting control gRNA (BRDN0001146145) | addgene partial sequence | sequence record 189105 | hU6-F
AGAAAGTAATAATTTCTTGGGTAGTTTGCAGTTTTAAAATTATGTTTTAAAATGGACTATCATATGCTTA
CCGTAACTTGAAAGTATTTCGATTTCTTGGCTTTATATATCTTGTGGAAAGGACGAAACACCGATCAGGC
CTTGTCCGTGATTGTTTTAGAGCTAGAAATAGCAAGTTAAAATAAGGCTAGTCCGTTATCAACTTGAAAA
AGTGGCACCGAGTCGGTGCTTTTTTAAGCTTGGCGTAACTAGATCTTGAGACAAATGGCAGTATTCATCC
ACAATTTTAAAAGAAAAGGGGGGATTGGGGGGTACAGTGCAGGGGAAAGAATAGTAGACATAATAGCAAC
AGACATACAAACTAAAGAATTACAAAAACAAATTACAAAAATTCAAAATTTTCGGGTTTATTACAGGGAC
AGCAGAGATCCACTTTGGCGCCGGCTCGAGGGGGCCCGGGTGCAAAGATGGATAAAGTTTTAAACAGAGA
GGAATCTTTGCAGCTAATGGACCTTCTAGGTCTTGAAAGGAGTGGGAATTGGCTCCGGTGCCCGTCAGTG
GGCAGAGCGC
